>Addgene plasmid #136830 | pEBTetD-SNAP-Centrobin | depositor full sequence | sequence record 264090 | Full Sequence
TTGTACAAAGTGGTGATGGCAGCTAGCGGCGCGCCCGGCCGCGGGGCAGTGCATGTAATCCCTTCAGTTG
GTTGGTACAACTTGCCAACTGGGCCCTGTTCCACATGTGACACGGGGGGGGACCAAACACAAAGGGGTTC
TCTGACTGTAGTTGACATCCTTATAAATGGATGTGCACATTTGCCAACACTGAGTGGCTTTCATCCTGGA
GCAGACTTTGCAGTCTGTGGACTGCAACACAACATTGCCTTTATGTGTAACTCTTGGCTGAAGCTCTTAC
ACCAATGCTGGGGGACATGTACCTCCCAGGGGCCCAGGAAGACTACGGGAGGCTACACCAACGTCAATCA
GAGGGGCCTGTGTAGCTACCGATAAGCGGACCCTCAAGAGGGCATTAGCAATAGTGTTTATAAGGCCCCC
TTGTTAACCCTAAACGGGTAGCATATGCTTCCCGGGTAGTAGTATATACTATCCAGACTAACCCTAATTC
AATAGCATATGTTACCCAACGGGAAGCATATGCTATCGAATTAGGGTTAGTAAAAGGGTCCTAAGGAACA
GCGATATCTCCCACCCCATGAGCTGTCACGGTTTTATTTACATGGGGTCAGGATTCCACGAGGGTAGTGA
ACCATTTTAGTCACAAGGGCAGTGGCTGAAGATCAAGGAGCGGGCAGTGAACTCTCCTGAATCTTCGCCT
GCTTCTTCATTCTCCTTCGTTTAGCTAATAGAATAACTGCTGAGTTGTGAACAGTAAGGTGTATGTGAGG
TGCTCGAAAACAAGGTTTCAGGTGACGCCCCCAGAATAAAATTTGGACGGGGGGTTCAGTGGTGGCATTG
TGCTATGACACCAATATAACCCTCACAAACCCCTTGGGCAATAAATACTAGTGTAGGAATGAAACATTCT
GAATATCTTTAACAATAGAAATCCATGGGGTGGGGACAAGCCGTAAAGACTGGATGTCCATCTCACACGA
ATTTATGGCTATGGGCAACACATAATCCTAGTGCAATATGATACTGGGGTTATTAAGATGTGTCCCAGGC
AGGGACCAAGACAGGTGAACCATGTTGTTACACTCTATTTGTAACAAGGGGAAAGAGAGTGGACGCCGAC
AGCAGCGGACTCCACTGGTTGTCTCTAACACCCCCGAAAATTAAACGGGGCTCCACGCCAATGGGGCCCA
TAAACAAAGACAAGTGGCCACTCTTTTTTTTGAAATTGTGGAGTGGGGGCACGCGTCAGCCCCCACACGC
CGCCCTGCGGTTTTGGACTGTAAAATAAGGGTGTAATAACTTGGCTGATTGTAACCCCGCTAACCACTGC
GGTCAAACCACTTGCCCACAAAACCACTAATGGCACCCCGGGGAATACCTGCATAAGTAGGTGGGCGGGC
CAAGATAGGGGCGCGATTGCTGCGATCTGGAGGACAAATTACACACACTTGCGCCTGAGCGCCAAGCACA
GGGTTGTTGGTCCTCATATTCACGAGGTCGCTGAGAGCACGGTGGGCTAATGTTGCCATGGGTAGCATAT
ACTACCCAAATATCTGGATAGCATATGCTATCCTAATCTATATCTGGGTAGCATAGGCTATCCTAATCTA
TATCTGGGTAGCATATGCTATCCTAATCTATATCTGGGTAGTATATGCTATCCTAATTTATATCTGGGTA
GCATAGGCTATCCTAATCTATATCTGGGTAGCATATGCTATCCTAATCTATATCTGGGTAGTATATGCTA
TCCTAATCTGTATCCGGGTAGCATATGCTATCCTAATAGAGATTAGGGTAGTATATGCTATCCTAATTTA
TATCTGGGTAGCATATACTACCCAAATATCTGGATAGCATATGCTATCCTAATCTATATCTGGGTAGCAT
ATGCTATCCTAATCTATATCTGGGTAGCATAGGCTATCCTAATCTATATCTGGGTAGCATATGCTATCCT
AATCTATATCTGGGTAGTATATGCTATCCTAATTTATATCTGGGTAGCATAGGCTATCCTAATCTATATC
TGGGTAGCATATGCTATCCTAATCTATATCTGGGTAGTATATGCTATCCTAATCTGTATCCGGGTAGCAT
ATGCTATCCTCATGCATATACAGTCAGCATATGATACCCAGTAGTAGAGTGGGAGTGCTATCCTTTGCAT
ATGCCGCCACCTCCCAAGGGGGCGTGAATTTTCGCTGCTTGTCCTTTTCCTGCTGGTTGCTCCCATTCTT
AGGTGAATTTAAGGAGGCCAGGCTAAAGCCGTCGCATGTCTGATTGCTCACCAGGTAAATGTCGCTAATG
TTTTCCAACGCGAGAAGGTGTTGAGCGCGGAGCTGAGTGACGTGACAACATGGGTATGCCCAATTGCCCC
ATGTTGGGAGGACGAAAATGGTGACAAGACAGATGGCCAGAAATACACCAACAGCACGCATGATGTCTAC
TGGGGATTTATTCTTTAGTGCGGGGGAATACACGGCTTTTAATACGATTGAGGGCGTCTCCTAACAAGTT
ACATCACTCCTGCCCTTCCTCACCCTCATCTCCATCACCTCCTTCATCTCCGTCATCTCCGTCATCACCC
TCCGCGGCAGCCCCTTCCACCATAGGTGGAAACCAGGGAGGCAAATCTACTCCATCGTCAAAGCTGCACA
CAGTCACCCTGATATTGCAGGTAGGAGCGGGCTTTGTCATAACAAGGTCCTTAATCGCATCCTTCAAAAC
CTCAGCAAATATATGAGTTTGTAAAAAGACCATGAAATAACAGACAATGGACTCCCTTAGCGGGCCAGGT
TGTGGGCCGGGTCCAGGGGCCATTCCAAAGGGGAGACGACTCAATGGTGTAAGACGACATTGTGGAATAG
CAAGGGCAGTTCCTCGCCTTAGGTTGTAAAGGGAGGTCTTACTACCTCCATATACGAACACACCGGCGAC
CCAAGTTCCTTCGTCGGTAGTCCTTTCTACGTGACTCCTAGCCAGGAGAGCTCTTAAACCTTCTGCAATG
TTCTCAAATTTCGGGTTGGAACCTCCTTGACCACGATGCTTTTCCAAACCACCCTCCTTTTTTGCGCCCT
GCCTCCATCACCCTGACCCCGGGGTCCAGTGCTTGGGCCTTCTCCTGGGTCATCTGCGGGGCCCTGCTCT
ATCGCTCCCGGGGGCACGTCAGGCTCACCATCTGGGCCACCTTCTTGGTGGTATTCAAAATAATCGGCTT
CCCCTACAGGGTGGAAAAATGGCCTTCTACCTGGAGGGGGCCTGCGCGGTGGAGACCCGGATGATGATGA
CTGACTACTGGGACTCCTGGGCCTCTTTTCTCCACGTCCACGACCTCTCCCCCTGGCTCTTTCACGACTT
CCCCCCCTGGCTCTTTCACGTCCTCTACCCCGGCGGCCTCCACTACCTCCTCGACCCCGGCCTCCACTAC
CTCCTCGACCCCGGCCTCCACTGCCTCCTCGACCCCGGCCTCCACCTCCTGCTCCTGCCCCTCCTGCTCC
TGCCCCTCCTCCTGCTCCTGCCCCTCCTGCCCCTCCTGCTCCTGCCCCTCCTGCCCCTCCTGCTCCTGCC
CCTCCTGCCCCTCCTGCTCCTGCCCCTCCTGCCCCTCCTCCTGCTCCTGCCCCTCCTGCCCCTCCTCCTG
CTCCTGCCCCTCCTGCCCCTCCTGCTCCTGCCCCTCCTGCCCCTCCTGCTCCTGCCCCTCCTGCCCCTCC
TGCTCCTGCCCCTCCTGCTCCTGCCCCTCCTGCTCCTGCCCCTCCTGCTCCTGCCCCTCCTGCCCCTCCT
GCCCCTCCTCCTGCTCCTGCCCCTCCTGCTCCTGCCCCTCCTGCCCCTCCTGCCCCTCCTGCTCCTGCCC
CTCCTCCTGCTCCTGCCCCTCCTGCCCCTCCTGCCCCTCCTCCTGCTCCTGCCCCTCCTGCCCCTCCTCC
TGCTCCTGCCCCTCCTCCTGCTCCTGCCCCTCCTGCCCCTCCTGCCCCTCCTCCTGCTCCTGCCCCTCCT
GCCCCTCCTCCTGCTCCTGCCCCTCCTCCTGCTCCTGCCCCTCCTGCCCCTCCTGCCCCTCCTCCTGCTC
CTGCCCCTCCTCCTGCTCCTGCCCCTCCTGCCCCTCCTGCCCCTCCTGCCCCTCCTCCTGCTCCTGCCCC
TCCTCCTGCTCCTGCCCCTCCTGCTCCTGCCCCTCCCGCTCCTGCTCCTGCTCCTGTTCCACCGTGGGTC
CCTTTGCAGCCAATGCAACTTGGACGTTTTTGGGGTCTCCGGACACCATCTCTATGTCTTGGCCCTGATC
CTGAGCCGCCCGGGGCTCCTGGTCTTCCGCCTCCTCGTCCTCGTCCTCTTCCCCGTCCTCGTCCATGGTT
ATCACCCCCTCTTCTTTGAGGTCCACTGCCGCCGGAGCCTTCTGGTCCAGATGTGTCTCCCTTCTCTCCT
AGGCCATTTCCAGGTCCTGTACCTGGCCCCTCGTCAGACATGATTCACACTAAAAGAGATCAATAGACAT
CTTTATTAGACGACGCTCAGTGAATACAGGGAGTGCAGACTCCTGCCCCCTCCAACAGCCCCCCCACCCT
CATCCCCTTCATGGTCGCTGTCAGACAGATCCAGGTCTGAAAATTCCCCATCCTCCGAACCATCCTCGTC
CTCATCACCAATTACTCGCAGCCCGGAAAACTCCCGCTGAACATCCTCAAGATTTGCGTCCTGAGCCTCA
AGCCAGGCCTCAAATTCCTCGTCCCCCTTTTTGCTGGACGGTAGGGATGGGGATTCTCGGGACCCCTCCT
CTTCCTCTTCAAGGTCACCAGACAGAGATGCTACTGGGGCAACGGAAGAAAAGCTGGGTGCGGCCTGTGA
GGATCAGCTTATCGATGATAAGCTGTCAAACATGAGAATTCTTGAAGACGAAAGGGCCTCGTGATACGCC
TATTTTTATAGGTTAATGTCATGATAATAATGGTTTCTTAGACGTCAGGTGGCACTTTTCGGGGAAATGT
GCGCGGAACCCCTATTTGTTTATTTTTCTAAATACATTCAAATATGTATCCGCTCATGAGACAATAACCC
TGATAAATGCTTCAATAATATTGAAAAAGGAAGAGTATGAGTATTCAACATTTCCGTGTCGCCCTTATTC
CCTTTTTTGCGGCATTTTGCCTTCCTGTTTTTGCTCACCCAGAAACGCTGGTGAAAGTAAAAGATGCTGA
AGATCAGTTGGGTGCACGAGTGGGTTACATCGAACTGGATCTCAACAGCGGTAAGATCCTTGAGAGTTTT
CGCCCCGAAGAACGTTTTCCAATGATGAGCACTTTTAAAGTTCTGCTATGTGGCGCGGTATTATCCCGTG
TTGACGCCGGGCAAGAGCAACTCGGTCGCCGCATACACTATTCTCAGAATGACTTGGTTGAGTACTCACC
AGTCACAGAAAAGCATCTTACGGATGGCATGACAGTAAGAGAATTATGCAGTGCTGCCATAACCATGAGT
GATAACACTGCGGCCAACTTACTTCTGACAACGATCGGAGGACCGAAGGAGCTAACCGCTTTTTTGCACA
ACATGGGGGATCATGTAACTCGCCTTGATCGTTGGGAACCGGAGCTGAATGAAGCCATACCAAACGACGA
GCGTGACACCACGATGCCTGCAGCAATGGCAACAACGTTGCGCAAACTATTAACTGGCGAACTACTTACT
CTAGCTTCCCGGCAACAATTAATAGACTGGATGGAGGCGGATAAAGTTGCAGGACCACTTCTGCGCTCGG
CCCTTCCGGCTGGCTGGTTTATTGCTGATAAATCTGGAGCCGGTGAGCGTGGGTCTCGCGGTATCATTGC
AGCACTGGGGCCAGATGGTAAGCCCTCCCGTATCGTAGTTATCTACACGACGGGGAGTCAGGCAACTATG
GATGAACGAAATAGACAGATCGCTGAGATAGGTGCCTCACTGATTAAGCATTGGTAACTGTCAGACCAAG
TTTACTCATATATACTTTAGATTGATTTAAAACTTCATTTTTAATTTAAAAGGATCTAGGTGAAGATCCT
TTTTGATAATCTCATGACCAAAATCCCTTAACGTGAGTTTTCGTTCCACTGAGCGTCAGACCCCGTAGAA
AAGATCAAAGGATCTTCTTGAGATCCTTTTTTTCTGCGCGTAATCTGCTGCTTGCAAACAAAAAAACCAC
CGCTACCAGCGGTGGTTTGTTTGCCGGATCAAGAGCTACCAACTCTTTTTCCGAAGGTAACTGGCTTCAG
CAGAGCGCAGATACCAAATACTGTCCTTCTAGTGTAGCCGTAGTTAGGCCACCACTTCAAGAACTCTGTA
GCACCGCCTACATACCTCGCTCTGCTAATCCTGTTACCAGTGGCTGCTGCCAGTGGCGATAAGTCGTGTC
TTACCGGGTTGGACTCAAGACGATAGTTACCGGATAAGGCGCAGCGGTCGGGCTGAACGGGGGGTTCGTG
CACACAGCCCAGCTTGGAGCGAACGACCTACACCGAACTGAGATACCTACAGCGTGAGCTATGAGAAAGC
GCCACGCTTCCCGAAGGGAGAAAGGCGGACAGGTATCCGGTAAGCGGCAGGGTCGGAACAGGAGAGCGCA
CGAGGGAGCTTCCAGGGGGAAACGCCTGGTATCTTTATAGTCCTGTCGGGTTTCGCCACCTCTGACTTGA
GCGTCGATTTTTGTGATGCTCGTCAGGGGGGCGGAGCCTATGGAAAAACGCCAGCAACGCGGCCTTTTTA
CGGTTCCTGGCCTTTTGCTGGCCTTGAAGCTGTCCCTGATGGTCGTCATCTACCTGCCTGGACAGCATGG
CCTGCAACGCGGGCATCCCGATGCCGCCGGAAGCGAGAAGAATCATAATGGGGAAGGCCATCCAGCCTCG
CGTCGAACTAGATGATCCGGCTGTGGAATGTGTGTCAGTTAGGGTGTGGAAAGTCCCCAGGCTCCCCAGC
AGGCAGAAGTATGCAAAGCATGCATCTCAATTAGTCAGCAACCAGGTGTGGAAAGTCCCCAGGCTCCCCA
GCAGGCAGAAGTATGCAAAGCATGCATCTCAATTAGTCAGCAACCATAGTCCCGCCCCTAACTCCGCCCA
TCCCGCCCCTAACTCCGCCCAGTTCCGCCCATTCTCCGCCCCATGGCTGACTAATTTTTTTTATTTATGC
AGAGGCCGAGGCCGCCTCGGCCTCTGAGCTATTCCAGAAGTAGTGAGGAGGCTTTTTTGGAGGGTGACCG
CCACGACCGGTGCCGCCACCATCCCCTGACCCACGCCCCTGACCCCTCACAAGGAGACGACCTTCCATGA
CCGAGTACAAGCCCACGGTGCGCCTCGCCACCCGCGACGACGTCCCCCGGGCCGTACGCACCCTCGCCGC
CGCGTTCGCCGACTACCCCGCCACGCGCCACACCGTCGACCCCGACCGCCACATCGAACGCGTCACCGAG
CTGCAAGAACTCTTCCTCACGCGCGTCGGGCTCGACATCGGCAAGGTGTGGGTCGCGGACGACGGCGCCG
CGGTGGCGGTCTGGACCACGCCGGAGAGCGTCGAAGCGGGGGCGGTGTTCGCCGAGATCGGCCCGCGCAT
GGCCGAGTTGAGCGGTTCCCGGCTGGCCGCGCAGCAACAGATGGAAGGCCTCCTGGCGCCGCACCGGCCC
AAGGAGCCCGCGTGGTTCCTGGCCACCGTCGGCGTCTCGCCCGACCACCAGGGCAAGGGTCTGGGCAGCG
CCGTCGTGCTCCCCGGAGTGGAGGCGGCCGAGCGCGCCGGGGTGCCCGCCTTCCTGGAGACCTCCGCGCC
CCGCAACCTCCCCTTCTACGAGCGGCTCGGCTTCACCGTCACCGCCGACGTCGAGGTGCCCGAAGGACCG
CGCACCTGGTGCATGACCCGCAAGCCCGGTGCCTGACGCCCGCCCCACGACCCGCAGCGCCCGACCGAAA
GGAGCGCACGACCCGGTCCGACGCGGCCCGACGGGTCCGAGGGGGGTCGACCTCGAAACTTGTTTATTGC
AGCTTATAATGGTTACAAATAAAGCAATAGCATCACAAATTTCACAAATAAAGCATTTTTTTCACTGCAT
TCTAGTTGTGGTTTGTCCAAACTCATCAATGTATCTTATCATGTCTGGATCTGATCCGAACCCCTTCCTC
GACCAATTCTCATGTTTGACAGCTTATCATCGCAGATCCGGGCAACGTTGTTGCCATTGCTCGACCAATT
CTCATGTTTGACAGCTTATCATCGCAGATCCGTATGGTGCACTCTCAGTACAATCTGCTCTGATGCCGCA
TAGTTAAGCCAGTATCTGCTCCCTGCTTGTGTGTTGGAGGTCGCTGAGTAGTGCGCGAGCAAAATTTAAG
CTACAACAAGGCAAGGCTTGACCGACAATTGCATGAAGAATCTGCTTAGGGTTAGGCGTTTTGCGCTGCT
TCGCGATGTACGGGCCAGATATACGCGTATCTGAGGGGACTAGGGTGTGTTTAGGCGAAAAGCGGGGCTT
CGGTTGTACGCGGTTAGGAGTCCCCTCAGGATATAGTAGTTTCGCTTTTGCATAGGGAGGGGGAAATGTA
GTCTTATGCAATACTCTTGTAGTCTTGCAACATGGTAACGATGAGTTAGCAACATGCCTTACAAGGAGAG
AAAAAGCACCGTGCATGCCGATTGGTGGAAGTAAGGTGGTACGATCGTGCCTTATTAGGAAGGCAACAGA
CGGGTCTGACATGGATTGGACGAACCACTGAATTCCGCATTGCAGAGATATTGTATTTAAGTGCCTAGCT
CGATACAATAAACGCCATTTGACCATTCACCACATTGGTGTGCACCTCCAAGCTGGCCGGGGATCCTCTA
GGGCCTCTGAGCTATTCCAGAAGTAGTGAAGAGGCTTTTTTGGAGGCCTAGGCTTTTGCAAAAAGCTCCG
GATCGATCCTGAGAACTTCAGGGTGAGTTTGGGGACCCTTGATTGTTCTTTCTTTTTCGCTATTGTAAAA
TTCATGTTATATGGAGGGGGCAAAGTTTTCAGGGTGTTGTTTAGAATGGGAAGATGTCCCTTGTATCACC
ATGGACCCTCATGATAATTTTGTTTCTTTCACTTTCTACTCTGTTGACAACCATTGTCTCCTCTTATTTT
CTTTTCATTTTCTGTAACTTTTTCGTTAAACTTTAGCTTGCATTTGTAACGAATTTTTAAATTCACTTTT
GTTTATTTGTCAGATTGTAAGTACTTTCTCTAATCACTTTTTTTTCAAGGCAATCAGGGTATATTATATT
GTACTTCAGCACAGTTTTAGAGAACAATTGTTATAATTAAATGATAAGGTAGAATATTTCTGCATATAAA
TTCTGGCTGGCGTGGAAATATTCTTATTGGTAGAAACAACTACATCCTGGTCATCATCCTGCCTTTCTCT
TTATGGTTACAATGATATACACTGTTTGAGATGAGGATAAAATACTCTGAGTCCAAACCGGGCCCCTCTG
CTAACCATGTTCATGCCTTCTTCTTTTTCCTACAGCTCCTGGGCAACGTGCTGGTTATTGTGCTGTCTCA
TCATTTTGGCAAAGAATTGTAATACGACTCACTATAGGGCGAATTGATATGTCTAGATTAGATAAAAGTA
AAGTGATTAACAGCGCATTAGAGCTGCTTAATGAGGTCGGAATCGAAGGTTTAACAACCCGTAAACTCGC
CCAGAAGCTAGGTGTAGAGCAGCCTACATTGTATTGGCATGTAAAAAATAAGCGGGCTTTGCTCGACGCC
TTAGCCATTGAGATGTTAGATAGGCACCATACTCACTTTTGCCCTTTAGAAGGGGAAAGCTGGCAAGATT
TTTTACGTAATAACGCTAAAAGTTTTAGATGTGCTTTACTAAGTCATCGCGATGGAGCAAAAGTACATTT
AGGTACACGGCCTACAGAAAAACAGTATGAAACTCTCGAAAATCAATTAGCCTTTTTATGCCAACAAGGT
TTTTCACTAGAGAATGCATTATATGCACTCAGCGCTGTGGGGCATTTTACTTTAGGTTGCGTATTGGAAG
ATCAAGAGCATCAAGTCGCTAAAGAAGAAAGGGAAACACCTACTACTGATAGTATGCCGCCATTATTACG
ACAAGCTATCGAATTATTTGATCACCAAGGTGCAGAGCCAGCCTTCTTATTCGGCCTTGAATTGATCATA
TGCGGATTAGAAAAACAACTTAAATGTGAAAGTGGGTCCGCGTACAGCGGATCCCGGGAATTCAGATCTT
ATTAAAGCAGAACTTGTTTATTGCAGCTTATAATGGTTACAAATAAAGCAATAGCATCACAAATTTCACA
AATAAAGCATTTTTTTCACTGCATTCTAGTTGTGGTTTGTCCAAACTCATCAATGTATCTTATCATGTCT
GGTCGAATCCATGGCGCAGAACTGGTAGGTATGGAAGATCCGCGTTGACATTGATTATTGACTAGTTATT
AATAGTAATCAATTACGGGGTCATTAGTTCATAGCCCATATATGGAGTTCCGCGTTACATAACTTACGGT
AAATGGCCCGCCTGGCTGACCGCCCAACGACCCCCGCCCATTGACGTCAATAATGACGTATGTTCCCATA
GTAACGCCAATAGGGACTTTCCATTGACGTCAATGGGTGGAGTATTTACGGTAAACTGCCCACTTGGCAG
TACATCAAGTGTATCATATGCCAAGTACGCCCCCTATTGACGTCAATGACGGTAAATGGCCCGCCTGGCA
TTATGCCCAGTACATGACCTTATGGGACTTTCCTACTTGGCAGTACATCTACGTATTAGTCATCGCTATT
ACCATGGTGATGCGGTTTTGGCAGTACATCAATGGGCGTGGATAGCGGTTTGACTCACGGGGATTTCCAA
GTCTCCACCCCATTGACGTCAATGGGAGTTTGTTTTGGCACCAAAATCAACGGGACTTTCCAAAATGTCG
TAACAACTCCGCCCCATTGACGCAAATGGGCGGTAGGCGTGTACGGTGGGAGGTCTATATAAGCAGAGCT
CTCCCTATCAGTGATAGAGATCTCCCTATCAGTGATAGAGATCGTCGACGAGCTCGTTTAGTGAACCGTC
AGATCGCCTGGAGACGCCATCCACGCTGTTTTGACCTCCATAGAAGACACCGGGACCGATCCAGCCTCCG
GACTCTAGCGTTTAAACTTAAGCTTACCACCATGGATTATAAAGACGATGATGACAAGCACCACCACCAC
CACCACGACAAGGATTGTGAAATGAAACGCACCACACTGGACAGCCCTTTGGGGAAGCTGGAGCTGTCTG
GTTGTGAGCAGGGTCTGCACGAAATAATTTTTCTGGGCAAGGGGACGTCTGCAGCTGATGCCGTGGAGGT
CCCAGCCCCCGCTGCGGTTCTCGGAGGTCCGGAGCCCCTGATGCAGGCTACAGCCTGGCTGAATGCCTAT
TTCCACCAGCCCGAGGCTATCGAAGAGTTCCCCGTGCCGGCTCTTCACCATCCCGTTTTCCAGCAAGAGT
CGTTCACCAGACAGGTGTTATGGAAGCTGCTGAAGGTTGTGAAATTCGGAGAAGTGATTTCTTACTCTCA
CTTAGCAGCCCTGGCAGGCAACCCCGCAGCCACGGCAGCAGTGAAGACGGCACTGAGTGGCAATCCTGTC
CCTATCCTGATCCCGTGCCACAGAGTGGTCCAGGGGGATTTGGATGTGGGCGGTTACGAGGGTGGACTGG
CCGTGAAGGAATGGCTTCTGGCCCATGAAGGCCACCGGTTGGGGAAGCCAGGCTTGGGATTCGAACTGGA
GGTGCTGTTCCAGGGCCCCGGTACCGCCATCACAAGTTTGTACAAAAAAGCAGGCACCATGGCAACATCA
GCTGACAGCCCCAGTTCACCCCTCGGGGCGGAGGATCTCCTGAGTGATTCATCAGAACCCCCTGGGCTCA
ACCAAGTGTCGTCTGAAGTGACCTCCCAGCTCTATGCTTCTTTGCGCCTCAGCCGGCAGGCGGAGGCCAC
GGCCCGAGCCCAGCTGTATTTACCCTCCACCTCCCCGCCTCATGAAGGGTTAGACGGCTTCGCCCAAGAA
TTGAGTCGAAGCTTGTCAGTCGGATTGGAAAAGAACTTGAAGAAAAAGGATGGTTCTAAGCATATCTTTG
AGATGGAAAGTGTTCGGGGTCAGCTCCAGACCATGCTCCAAACCTCACGTGATACAGCCTATCGGGATCC
TCTCATTCCTGGCGCTGGCTCAGAGAGACGGGAAGAGGACTCCTTTGACAGTGATAGCACAGCCACCTTG
CTCAACACCCGGCCCCTGCAAGACTTGTCTCCATCTAGCTCAGCCCAAGCCCTGGAGGAGCTGTTTCCCC
GCTACACCAGCCTTCGGCCAGGGCCTCCACTCAATCCCCCAGATTTTCAGGGGCTGAGAGATGCATTGGA
TTCAGAGCATACCCGCCGCAAGCATTGTGAGCGCCATATTCAGAGCCTGCAGACCCGAGTGTTAGAGCTA
CAGCAACAATTAGCCGTGGCTGTGGCTGCCGACCGCAAGAAAGATACCATGATTGAACAACTGGACAAGA
CCCTGGCCCGTGTGGTGGAGGGCTGGAACCGGCATGAGGCTGAGCGGACAGAGGTTCTCAGGGGACTTCA
AGAGGAACACCAGGCAGCAGAGCTCACCAGAAGCAAGCAGCAGGAGACAGTAACCCGCCTGGAACAAAGC
CTTTCTGAGGCCATGGAGGCCCTGAATCGTGAGCAGGAAAGTGCCAGACTGCAGCAACGGGAAAGAGAGA
CACTGGAGGAGGAAAGGCAAGCTCTGACTCTGAGGTTGGAGGCAGAACAGCAGCGGTGCTGTGTCCTGCA
GGAAGAGCGGGATGCAGCTCGGGCTGGGCAACTGAGTGAGCATCGAGAGTTGGAGACTCTTCGGGCTGCC
CTAGAAGAAGAACGGCAGACCTGGGCCCAGCAAGAGCACCAGCTTAAGGAACACTACCAGGCGCTGCAGG
AGGAGAGCCAGGCTCAGCTGGAAAGGGAGAAGGAGAAGAGCCAGAGGGAAGCCCAGGCCGCCTGGGAGAC
CCAGCACCAGTTGGCATTGGTGCAGTCTGAGGTGCGGCGGCTGGAAGGAGAGCTGGATACAGCTCGGAGA
GAGAGAGATGCCCTGCAGCTGGAAATGAGCTTGGTGCAGGCCCGGTATGAAAGCCAGCGGATCCAGCTGG
AGTCGGAGCTGGCTGTGCAGCTGGAGCAGCGGGTGACAGAGCGGCTGGCGCAGGCTCAGGAGAGCAGCCT
ACGGCAAGCAGCCTCCCTCAGGGAACATCACAGGAAGCAGCTGCAGGACCTGAGTGGACAGCACCAGCAG
GAGCTGGCCAGTCAGCTAGCTCAGTTCAAGGTGGAAATGGCAGAACGAGAGGAACGGCAACAGCAGGTGG
CTGAGGACTACGAGCTCAGACTGGCCCGGGAGCAAGCGCGAGTGTGCGAACTGCAGAGTGGGAACCAGCA
GCTGGAGGAGCAGCGGGTGGAGCTGGTGGAAAGACTGCAGGCCATGCTGCAGGCCCACTGGGATGAGGCC
AACCAGCTGCTCAGCACCACTCTCCCGCCGCCCAACCCTCCAGCTCCTCCTGCTGGACCCTCCAGCCCCG
GGCCTCAGGAGCCCGAGAAGGAGGAGAGGAGGGTCTGGACTATGCCTCCCATGGCCGTGGCCCTGAAGCC
TGTATTGCAGCAGAGCCGGGAAGCAAGGGACGAGCTACCTGGAGCGCCTCCTGTTCTTTGCAGTTCCTCC
TCAGATCTTAGCCTCCTGTTGGGCCCCTCTTTTCAGAGCCAGCATTCTTTCCAGCCCCTGGAGCCCAAAC
CAGACCTCACTTCATCCACAGCTGGGGCCTTCTCTGCACTTGGGGCCTTCCATCCCGATCATAGGGCAGA
AAGGCCATTCCCTGAGGAAGATCCTGGACCTGACGGGGAGGGCCTCCTAAAGCAAGGGCTGCCGCCTGCT
CAGCTGGAGGGCCTCAAGAATTTTTTGCACCAGTTGCTGGAGACAGTGCCCCAGAACAATGAGAACCCTT
CTGTCGACCTGTTGCCCCCTAAGTCTGGTCCTCTGACTGTCCCATCTTGGGAGGAAGCCCCTCAAGTGCC
ACGTATTCCACCGCCTGTCCACAAAACCAAAGTTCCCTTAGCCATGGCATCCAGTCTTTTCCGGGTCCCT
GAGCCTCCCTCCTCCCATTCACAAGGCAGTGGTCCCAGCAGTGGTTCCCCAGAGAGAGGTGGAGATGGGC
TTACATTCCCAAGGCAGCTGATGGAGGTGTCTCAACTGTTGCGACTCTACCAGGCTCGGGGCTGGGGGGC
TCTGCCTGCTGAGGATCTCCTGCTCTACCTGAAGAGGCTGGAACACAGCGGGACTGATGGCCGAGGGGAT
AATGTCCCCAGAAGGAACACAGACTCCCGCTTGGGTGAGATCCCCCGGAAAGAGATTCCCTCCCAGGCTG
TCCCTCGCCGCCTTGCTACAGCCCCCAAGACTGAAAAACCTCCCGCACGGAAGAAAAGTGGGCACCCTGC
CCCGAGTAGCATGAGGAGCCGGGGGGGAGTCTGGAGATAGATACCCAGCTTTC
Features (pLannotate 1.2.2; 30 found; start..end, strand, type, name):
    433..2222    -  rep_origin     oriP: Epstein-Barr virus oriP replication origin (Yates et al., 2000)
   2223..2441    -  CDS            gL (fragment): GL_EBVB9 - Experimental evidence at protein level: Swiss-Prot protein existence level 1. The heterodimer glycoprotein H-glycoprotein L is required for the fusion of viral and plasma membranes leading to virus entry into the host cell. Acts as a functional inhibitor of gH and maintains gH in an inhibited form. Upon binding to host integrins, gL dissociates from gH leading to activation of the viral fusion glycoproteins gB and gH. Fusion of EBV with B-lymphocytes requires the additional receptor- binding protein gp42, which forms a complex with gH/gL. The heterodimer gH/gL targets also host EPHA
   2524..4451    -  CDS            EBNA1 (fragment): Epstein-Barr nuclear antigen 1, also known as EBNA-1 crucial for latent viral infection, and for episomal amplification of vectors containing the oriP origin (Okita et al., 2013)
   4489..4833    -  CDS            BRRF2_EBVB9 (fragment): Protein inferred from homology: Swiss-Prot protein existence level 3. From Epstein-Barr virus (strain B95-8) (HHV-4) (Human herpesvirus 4).
   4836..4859    -  promoter       tet promoter (fragment): E. coli promoter for tetracycline efflux protein gene
   4972..5076    +  promoter       AmpR promoter: bla
   5077..5937    +  CDS            AmpR: β-lactamase; bla; confers resistance to ampicillin, carbenicillin, and related antibiotics
   6108..6696    +  rep_origin     ori: high-copy-number ColE1/pMB1/pBR322/pUC origin of replication
   6742..6865    -  CDS            TcR (fragment): tetracycline efflux protein; tet; confers resistance to tetracycline
   6903..7200    +  promoter       SV40 promoter: SV40 enhancer and early promoter
   7277..7876    +  CDS            PuroR: puromycin N-acetyltransferase; pac from Streptomyces alboniger; confers resistance to puromycin
   7967..8101    +  polyA_signal   SV40 poly(A) signal: SV40 polyadenylation signal
   8223..8275    -  misc_feature   bom (fragment): basis of mobility region from pBR322
   8406..8499    +  ncRNA          Retro dr1: Accession: RF00214 - Retrovirus direct repeat 1 (dr1)
   8535..8796    +  promoter       RSV promoter: Rous sarcoma virus enhancer/promoter
   8822..8882    +  promoter       SV40 promoter (fragment): SV40 early promoter
   8913..9485    +  intron         β-globin intron: intron from rabbit β-globin gene
   9540..9558    +  promoter       T7 promoter: promoter for bacteriophage T7 RNA polymerase
   9569..10189   +  CDS            tetR: TETR2_ECOLX - Experimental evidence at protein level: Swiss-Prot protein existence level 1. TetR is the repressor of the tetracycline resistance element; its N-terminal region forms a helix-turn-helix structure and binds DNA. Binding of tetracycline to TetR reduces the repressor affinity for the tetracycline resistance gene (tetA) promoter operator sites. From Escherichia coli.
  10231..10352   +  polyA_signal   SV40 poly(A) signal: SV40 polyadenylation signal
  10407..10786   +  enhancer       CMV enhancer: human cytomegalovirus immediate early enhancer
  10787..10990   +  promoter       CMV promoter: human cytomegalovirus (CMV) immediate early promoter
  10992..11011   +  promoter       PLtetO-1 promoter (fragment): modified phage lambda PL promoter with tet operator sites (Lutz and Bujard, 1997)
  11013..11032   +  promoter       PLtetO-1 promoter (fragment): modified phage lambda PL promoter with tet operator sites (Lutz and Bujard, 1997)
  11040..11073   +  promoter       TRE3GV promoter (fragment): 3rd-generation Tet-responsive promoter that can be activated by binding of Tet-On® 3G, optimized for retroviral and lentiviral vectors
  11189..11206   +  CDS            9xHis (fragment): 9xHis affinity tag
  11207..11749   +  CDS            MGMT (fragment): MGMT_HUMAN - Experimental evidence at protein level: Swiss-Prot protein existence level 1. Involved in the cellular defense against the biological effects of O6-methylguanine (O6-MeG) and O4-methylthymine (O4-MeT) in DNA. Repairs the methylated nucleobase in DNA by stoichiometrically transferring the methyl group to a cysteine residue in the enzyme. This is a suicide reaction: the enzyme is irreversibly inactivated. From Homo sapiens (Human).
  11793..11813   +  protein_bind   attB1: mutant version of attB; core recombination site for the Gateway® BP reaction BP Clonase™
  11819..14527   +  CDS            CNTROB: CNTRB_HUMAN - Also known as LIP8. Experimental evidence at protein level: Swiss-Prot protein existence level 1. Required for centriole duplication. Inhibition of centriole duplication leading to defects in cytokinesis. From Homo sapiens (Human).
  14533..14      -  protein_bind   attB2 (across the origin): mutant version of attB; recombination site for the Gateway® BP reaction BP Clonase™
