>Addgene plasmid #136830 | pEBTetD-SNAP-Centrobin | addgene full sequence | sequence record 276225 | Addgene NGS Result
TTGTACAAAGTGGTGATGGCAGCTAGCGGCGCGCCCGGCCGCGGGGCAGTGCATGTAATCCCTTCAGTTG
GTTGGTACAACTTGCCAACTGGGCCCTGTTCCACATGTGACACGGGGGGGGACCAAACACAAAGGGGTTC
TCTGACTGTAGTTGACATCCTTATAAATGGATGTGCACATTTGCCAACACTGAGTGGCTTTCATCCTGGA
GCAGACTTTGCAGTCTGTGGACTGCAACACAACATTGCCTTTATGTGTAACTCTTGGCTGAAGCTCTTAC
ACCAATGCTGGGGGACATGTACCTCCCAGGGGCCCAGGAAGACTACGGGAGGCTACACCAACGTCAATCA
GAGGGGCCTGTGTAGCTACCGATAAGCGGACCCTCAAGAGGGCATTAGCAATAGTGTTTATAAGGCCCCC
TTGTTAACCCTAAACGGGTAGCATATGCTTCCCGGGTAGTAGTATATACTATCCAGACTAACCCTAATTC
AATAGCATATGTTACCCAACGGGAAGCATATGCTATCGAATTAGGGTTAGTAAAAGGGTCCTAAGGAACA
GCGATATCTCCCACCCCATGAGCTGTCACGGTTTTATTTACATGGGGTCAGGATTCCACGAGGGTAGTGA
ACCATTTTAGTCACAAGGGCAGTGGCTGAAGATCAAGGAGCGGGCAGTGAACTCTCCTGAATCTTCGCCT
GCTTCTTCATTCTCCTTCGTTTAGCTAATAGAATAACTGCTGAGTTGTGAACAGTAAGGTGTATGTGAGG
TGCTCGAAAACAAGGTTTCAGGTGACGCCCCCAGAATAAAATTTGGACGGGGGGTTCAGTGGTGGCATTG
TGCTATGACACCAATATAACCCTCACAAACCCCTTGGGCAATAAATACTAGTGTAGGAATGAAACATTCT
GAATATCTTTAACAATAGAAATCCATGGGGTGGGGACAAGCCGTAAAGACTGGATGTCCATCTCACACGA
ATTTATGGCTATGGGCAACACATAATCCTAGTGCAATATGATACTGGGGTTATTAAGATGTGTCCCAGGC
AGGGACCAAGACAGGTGAACCATGTTGTTACACTCTATTTGTAACAAGGGGAAAGAGAGTGGACGCCGAC
AGCAGCGGACTCCACTGGTTGTCTCTAACACCCCCGAAAATTAAACGGGGCTCCACGCCAATGGGGCCCA
TAAACAAAGACAAGTGGCCACTCTTTTTTTTGAAATTGTGGAGTGGGGGCACGCGTCAGCCCCCACACGC
CGCCCTGCGGTTTTGGACTGTAAAATAAGGGTGTAATAACTTGGCTGATTGTAACCCCGCTAACCACTGC
GGTCAAACCACTTGCCCACAAAACCACTAATGGCACCCCGGGGAATACCTGCATAAGTAGGTGGGCGGGC
CAAGATAGGGGCGCGATTGCTGCGATCTGGAGGACAAATTACACACACTTGCGCCTGAGCGCCAAGCACA
GGGTTGTTGGTCCTCATATTCACGAGGTCGCTGAGAGCACGGTGGGCTAATGTTGCCATGGGTAGCATAT
ACTACCCAAATATCTGGATAGCATATGCTATCCTAATCTATATCTGGGTAGCATAGGCTATCCTAATCTA
TATCTGGGTAGTATATGCTATCCTAATCTGTATCCGGGTAGCATATGCTATCCTAATAGAGATTAGGGTA
GTATATGCTATCCTAATTTATATCTGGGTAGCATATACTACCCAAATATCTGGATAGCATATGCTATCCT
AATCTATATCTGGGTAGCATATGCTATCCTAATCTATATCTGGGTAGCATAGGCTATCCTAATCTATATC
TGGGTAGCATATGCTATCCTAATCTATATCTGGGTAGTATATGCTATCCTAATTTATATCTGGGTAGCAT
AGGCTATCCTAATCTATATCTGGGTAGCATATGCTATCCTAATCTATATCTGGGTAGTATATGCTATCCT
AATCTGTATCCGGGTAGCATATGCTATCCTCATGCATATACAGTCAGCATATGATACCCAGTAGTAGAGT
GGGAGTGCTATCCTTTGCATATGCCGCCACCTCCCAAGGGGGCGTGAATTTTCGCTGCTTGTCCTTTTCC
TGCTGGTTGCTCCCATTCTTAGGTGAATTTAAGGAGGCCAGGCTAAAGCCGTCGCATGTCTGATTGCTCA
CCAGGTAAATGTCGCTAATGTTTTCCAACGCGAGAAGGTGTTGAGCGCGGAGCTGAGTGACGTGACAACA
TGGGTATGCCCAATTGCCCCATGTTGGGAGGACGAAAATGGTGACAAGACAGATGGCCAGAAATACACCA
ACAGCACGCATGATGTCTACTGGGGATTTATTCTTTAGTGCGGGGGAATACACGGCTTTTAATACGATTG
AGGGCGTCTCCTAACAAGTTACATCACTCCTGCCCTTCCTCACCCTCATCTCCATCACCTCCTTCATCTC
CGTCATCTCCGTCATCACCCTCCGCGGCAGCCCCTTCCACCATAGGTGGAAACCAGGGAGGCAAATCTAC
TCCATCGTCAAAGCTGCACACAGTCACCCTGATATTGCAGGTAGGAGCGGGCTTTGTCATAACAAGGTCC
TTAATCGCATCCTTCAAAACCTCAGCAAATATATGAGTTTGTAAAAAGACCATGAAATAACAGACAATGG
ACTCCCTTAGCGGGCCAGGTTGTGGGCCGGGTCCAGGGGCCATTCCAAAGGGGAGACGACTCAATGGTGT
AAGACGACATTGTGGAATAGCAAGGGCAGTTCCTCGCCTTAGGTTGTAAAGGGAGGTCTTACTACCTCCA
TATACGAACACACCGGCGACCCAAGTTCCTTCGTCGGTAGTCCTTTCTACGTGACTCCTAGCCAGGAGAG
CTCTTAAACCTTCTGCAATGTTCTCAAATTTCGGGTTGGAACCTCCTTGACCACGATGCTTTCCAAACCA
CCCTCCTTTTTTGCGCCTGCCTCCATCACCCTGACCCCGGGGTCCAGTGCTTGGGCCTTCTCCTGGGTCA
TCTGCGGGGCCCTGCTCTATCGCTCCCGGGGGCACGTCAGGCTCACCATCTGGGCCACCTTCTTGGTGGT
ATTCAAAATAATCGGCTTCCCCTACAGGGTGGAAAAATGGCCTTCTACCTGGAGGGGGCCTGCGCGGTGG
AGACCCGGATGATGATGACTGACTACTGGGACTCCTGGGCCTCTTTTCTCCACGTCCACGACCTCTCCCC
CTGGCTCTTTCACGACTTCCCCCCCTGGCTCTTTCACGTCCTCTACCCCGGCGGCCTCCACTACCTCCTC
GACCCCGGCCTCCACTACCTCCTCGACCCCGGCCTCCACTGCCTCCTCGACCCCGGCCTCCACCTCCTGC
TCCTGCCCCTCCTGCTCCTGCCCCTCCTCCTGCTCCTGCCCCTCCTGCCCCTCCTGCTCCTGCCCCTCCT
GCCCCTCCTGCTCCTGCCCCTCCTGCCCCTCCTGCTCCTGCCCCTCCTGCCCCTCCTCCTGCTCCTGCCC
CTCCTGCCCCTCCTCCTGCTCCTGCCCCTCCTCCCCCTCCYSCTCCTGCCCCTCCYGCCCCTCCTGCTCC
TGCCCCTCCTGCCCCTCCTGCTCCTGCCCCTCCTGCTCCTGCCCCTCCTGCTCCTGCCCCTCCTGCTCCT
SCCCCTCCTCCCCCGCCTCCYSSASMYSCKYCTACCCCTCCTGCTCCTGCCCCTCCTGCCCCTCCTGCCC
CTCCTGCTCCTGCCCCTCCTCCTGCTCCTGCCCCTCCTGCCCCTCCTGCCCCTCCTCCTGCTCCTGCCCC
TCCTGCCCCTCCTCCTGCTCCTGCCCCTCCTCCTSCTCCTGCCCCTCCTGCCCCTCCTGCCCCKCCTCCT
GCTCCTGCCCCTCCTGCCCCTCCTCCTGCTCCTGCCCCTCCTCCTGCTCCTGCCCCTCCTGCCCCTCCTG
CCCCTCCTCCTCCTCCTSCCCCTCCTCCTGCTCCTGCCCCTCCTGCCCCTCCTGCCCCTCCTGCCCCTCC
TCCTGCTCCTGCCCCTCCTCCTGCTCCTGCCCCTCCTGCTCCTGCCCCTCCCGCTCCTGCTCCTGCTCCT
GTTCCACCGTGGGTCCCTTTGCAGCCAATGCAACTTGGACGTTTTTGGGGTCTCCGGACACCATCTCTAT
GTCTTGGCCCTGATCCTGAGCCGCCCGGGGCTCCTGGTCTTCCGCCTCCTCGTCCTCGTCCTCTTCCCCG
TCCTCGTCCATGGTTATCACCCCCTCTTCTTTGAGGTCCACTGCCGCCGGAGCCTTCTGGTCCAGATGTG
TCTCCCTTCTCTCCTAGGCCATTTCCAGGTCCTGTACCTGGCCCCTCGTCAGACATGATTCACACTAAAA
GAGATCAATAGACATCTTTATTAGACGACGCTCAGTGAATACAGGGAGTGCAGACTCCTGCCCCCTCCAA
CAGCCCCCCCACCCTCATCCCCTTCATGGTCGCTGTCAGACAGATCCAGGTCTGAAAATTCCCCATCCTC
CGAACCATCCTCGTCCTCATCACCAATTACTCGCAGCCCGGAAAACTCCCGCTGAACATCCTCAAGATTT
GCGTCCTGAGCCTCAAGCCAGGCCTCAAATTCCTCGTCCCCCTTTTTGCTGGACGGTAGGGATGGGGATT
CTCGGGACCCCTCCTCTTCCTCTTCAAGGTCACCAGACAGAGATGCTACTGGGGCAACGGAAGAAAAGCT
GGGTGCGGCCTGTGAGGATCAGCTTATCGATGATAAGCTGTCAAACATGAGAATTCTTGAAGACGAAAGG
GCCTCGTGATACGCCTATTTTTATAGGTTAATGTCATGATAATAATGGTTTCTTAGACGTCAGGTGGCAC
TTTTCGGGGAAATGTGCGCGGAACCCCTATTTGTTTATTTTTCTAAATACATTCAAATATGTATCCGCTC
ATGAGACAATAACCCTGATAAATGCTTCAATAATATTGAAAAAGGAAGAGTATGAGTATTCAACATTTCC
GTGTCGCCCTTATTCCCTTTTTTGCGGCATTTTGCCTTCCTGTTTTTGCTCACCCAGAAACGCTGGTGAA
AGTAAAAGATGCTGAAGATCAGTTGGGTGCACGAGTGGGTTACATCGAACTGGATCTCAACAGCGGTAAG
ATCCTTGAGAGTTTTCGCCCCGAAGAACGTTTTCCAATGATGAGCACTTTTAAAGTTCTGCTATGTGGCG
CGGTATTATCCCGTGTTGACGCCGGGCAAGAGCAACTCGGTCGCCGCATACACTATTCTCAGAATGACTT
GGTTGAGTACTCACCAGTCACAGAAAAGCATCTTACGGATGGCATGACAGTAAGAGAATTATGCAGTGCT
GCCATAACCATGAGTGATAACACTGCGGCCAACTTACTTCTGACAACGATCGGAGGACCGAAGGAGCTAA
CCGCTTTTTTGCACAACATGGGGGATCATGTAACTCGCCTTGATCGTTGGGAACCGGAGCTGAATGAAGC
CATACCAAACGACGAGCGTGACACCACGATGCCTGCAGCAATGGCAACAACGTTGCGCAAACTATTAACT
GGCGAACTACTTACTCTAGCTTCCCGGCAACAATTAATAGACTGGATGGAGGCGGATAAAGTTGCAGGAC
CACTTCTGCGCTCGGCCCTTCCGGCTGGCTGGTTTATTGCTGATAAATCTGGAGCCGGTGAGCGTGGGTC
TCGCGGTATCATTGCAGCACTGGGGCCAGATGGTAAGCCCTCCCGTATCGTAGTTATCTACACGACGGGG
AGTCAGGCAACTATGGATGAACGAAATAGACAGATCGCTGAGATAGGTGCCTCACTGATTAAGCATTGGT
AACTGTCAGACCAAGTTTACTCATATATACTTTAGATTGATTTAAAACTTCATTTTTAATTTAAAAGGAT
CTAGGTGAAGATCCTTTTTGATAATCTCATGACCAAAATCCCTTAACGTGAGTTTTCGTTCCACTGAGCG
TCAGACCCCGTAGAAAAGATCAAAGGATCTTCTTGAGATCCTTTTTTTCTGCGCGTAATCTGCTGCTTGC
AAACAAAAAAACCACCGCTACCAGCGGTGGTTTGTTTGCCGGATCAAGAGCTACCAACTCTTTTTCCGAA
GGTAACTGGCTTCAGCAGAGCGCAGATACCAAATACTGTCCTTCTAGTGTAGCCGTAGTTAGGCCACCAC
TTCAAGAACTCTGTAGCACCGCCTACATACCTCGCTCTGCTAATCCTGTTACCAGTGGCTGCTGCCAGTG
GCGATAAGTCGTGTCTTACCGGGTTGGACTCAAGACGATAGTTACCGGATAAGGCGCAGCGGTCGGGCTG
AACGGGGGGTTCGTGCACACAGCCCAGCTTGGAGCGAACGACCTACACCGAACTGAGATACCTACAGCGT
GAGCTATGAGAAAGCGCCACGCTTCCCGAAGGGAGAAAGGCGGACAGGTATCCGGTAAGCGGCAGGGTCG
GAACAGGAGAGCGCACGAGGGAGCTTCCAGGGGGAAACGCCTGGTATCTTTATAGTCCTGTCGGGTTTCG
CCACCTCTGACTTGAGCGTCGATTTTTGTGATGCTCGTCAGGGGGGCGGAGCCTATGGAAAAACGCCAGC
AACGCGGCCTTTTTACGGTTCCTGGCCTTTTGCTGGCCTTGAAGCTGTCCCTGATGGTCGTCATCTACCT
GCCTGGACAGCATGGCCTGCAACGCGGGCATCCCGATGCCGCCGGAAGCGAGAAGAATCATAATGGGGAA
GGCCATCCAGCCTCGCGTCGAACTAGATGATCCGGCTGTGGAATGTGTGTCAGTTAGGGTGTGGAAAGTC
CCCAGGCTCCCCAGCAGGCAGAAGTATGCAAAGCATGCATCTCAATTAGTCAGCAACCAGGTGTGGAAAG
TCCCCAGGCTCCCCAGCAGGCAGAAGTATGCAAAGCATGCATCTCAATTAGTCAGCAACCATAGTCCCGC
CCCTAACTCCGCCCATCCCGCCCCTAACTCCGCCCAGTTCCGCCCATTCTCCGCCCCATGGCTGACTAAT
TTTTTTTATTTATGCAGAGGCCGAGGCCGCCTCGGCCTCTGAGCTATTCCAGAAGTAGTGAGGAGGCTTT
TTTGGAGGGTGACCGCCACGACCGGTGCCGCCACCATCCCCTGACCCACGCCCCTGACCCCTCACAAGGA
GACGACCTTCCATGACCGAGTACAAGCCCACGGTGCGCCTCGCCACCCGCGACGACGTCCCCCGGGCCGT
ACGCACCCTCGCCGCCGCGTTCGCCGACTACCCCGCCACGCGCCACACCGTCGACCCCGACCGCCACATC
GAACGCGTCACCGAGCTGCAAGAACTCTTCCTCACGCGCGTCGGGCTCGACATCGGCAAGGTGTGGGTCG
CGGACGACGGCGCCGCGGTGGCGGTCTGGACCACGCCGGAGAGCGTCGAAGCGGGGGCGGTGTTCGCCGA
GATCGGCCCGCGCATGGCCGAGTTGAGCGGTTCCCGGCTGGCCGCGCAGCAACAGATGGAAGGCCTCCTG
GCGCCGCACCGGCCCAAGGAGCCCGCGTGGTTCCTGGCCACCGTCGGCGTCTCGCCCGACCACCAGGGCA
AGGGTCTGGGCAGCGCCGTCGTGCTCCCCGGAGTGGAGGCGGCCGAGCGCGCCGGGGTGCCCGCCTTCCT
GGAGACCTCCGCGCCCCGCAACCTCCCCTTCTACGAGCGGCTCGGCTTCACCGTCACCGCCGACGTCGAG
GTGCCCGAAGGACCGCGCACCTGGTGCATGACCCGCAAGCCCGGTGCCTGACGCCCGCCCCACGACCCGC
AGCGCCCGACCGAAAGGAGCGCACGACCCGGTCCGACGCGGCCCGACGGGTCCGAGGGGGGTCGACCTCG
AAACTTGTTTATTGCAGCTTATAATGGTTACAAATAAAGCAATAGCATCACAAATTTCACAAATAAAGCA
TTTTTTTCACTGCATTCTAGTTGTGGTTTGTCCAAACTCATCAATGTATCTTATCATGTCTGGATCTGAT
CCGAACCCCTTCCTCGACCAATTCTCATGTTTGACAGCTTATCATCGCAGATCCGGGCAACGTTGTTGCC
ATTGCTCGACCAATTCTCATGTTTGACAGCTTATCATCGCAGATCCGTATGGTGCACTCTCAGTACAATC
TGCTCTGATGCCGCATAGTTAAGCCAGTATCTGCTCCCTGCTTGTGTGTTGGAGGTCGCTGAGTAGTGCG
CGAGCAAAATTTAAGCTACAACAAGGCAAGGCTTGACCGACAATTGCATGAAGAATCTGCTTAGGGTTAG
GCGTTTTGCGCTGCTTCGCGATGTACGGGCCAGATATACGCGTATCTGAGGGGACTAGGGTGTGTTTAGG
CGAAAAGCGGGGCTTCGGTTGTACGCGGTTAGGAGTCCCCTCAGGATATAGTAGTTTCGCTTTTGCATAG
GGAGGGGGAAATGTAGTCTTATGCAATACTCTTGTAGTCTTGCAACATGGTAACGATGAGTTAGCAACAT
GCCTTACAAGGAGAGAAAAAGCACCGTGCATGCCGATTGGTGGAAGTAAGGTGGTACGATCGTGCCTTAT
TAGGAAGGCAACAGACGGGTCTGACATGGATTGGACGAACCACTGAATTCCGCATTGCAGAGATATTGTA
TTTAAGTGCCTAGCTCGATACAATAAACGCCATTTGACCATTCACCACATTGGTGTGCACCTCCAAGCTG
GCCGGGGATCCTCTAGGGCCTCTGAGCTATTCCAGAAGTAGTGAAGAGGCTTTTTTGGAGGCCTAGGCTT
TTGCAAAAAGCTCCGGATCGATCCTGAGAACTTCAGGGTGAGTTTGGGGACCCTTGATTGTTCTTTCTTT
TTCGCTATTGTAAAATTCATGTTATATGGAGGGGGCAAAGTTTTCAGGGTGTTGTTTAGAATGGGAAGAT
GTCCCTTGTATCACCATGGACCCTCATGATAATTTTGTTTCTTTCACTTTCTACTCTGTTGACAACCATT
GTCTCCTCTTATTTTCTTTTCATTTTCTGTAACTTTTTCGTTAAACTTTAGCTTGCATTTGTAACGAATT
TTTAAATTCACTTTTGTTTATTTGTCAGATTGTAAGTACTTTCTCTAATCACTTTTTTTTCAAGGCAATC
AGGGTATATTATATTGTACTTCAGCACAGTTTTAGAGAACAATTGTTATAATTAAATGATAAGGTAGAAT
ATTTCTGCATATAAATTCTGGCTGGCGTGGAAATATTCTTATTGGTAGAAACAACTACATCCTGGTCATC
ATCCTGCCTTTCTCTTTATGGTTACAATGATATACACTGTTTGAGATGAGGATAAAATACTCTGAGTCCA
AACCGGGCCCCTCTGCTAACCATGTTCATGCCTTCTTCTTTTTCCTACAGCTCCTGGGCAACGTGCTGGT
TATTGTGCTGTCTCATCATTTTGGCAAAGAATTGTAATACGACTCACTATAGGGCGAATTGATATGTCTA
GATTAGATAAAAGTAAAGTGATTAACAGCGCATTAGAGCTGCTTAATGAGGTCGGAATCGAAGGTTTAAC
AACCCGTAAACTCGCCCAGAAGCTAGGTGTAGAGCAGCCTACATTGTATTGGCATGTAAAAAATAAGCGG
GCTTTGCTCGACGCCTTAGCCATTGAGATGTTAGATAGGCACCATACTCACTTTTGCCCTTTAGAAGGGG
AAAGCTGGCAAGATTTTTTACGTAATAACGCTAAAAGTTTTAGATGTGCTTTACTAAGTCATCGCGATGG
AGCAAAAGTACATTTAGGTACACGGCCTACAGAAAAACAGTATGAAACTCTCGAAAATCAATTAGCCTTT
TTATGCCAACAAGGTTTTTCACTAGAGAATGCATTATATGCACTCAGCGCTGTGGGGCATTTTACTTTAG
GTTGCGTATTGGAAGATCAAGAGCATCAAGTCGCTAAAGAAGAAAGGGAAACACCTACTACTGATAGTAT
GCCGCCATTATTACGACAAGCTATCGAATTATTTGATCACCAAGGTGCAGAGCCAGCCTTCTTATTCGGC
CTTGAATTGATCATATGCGGATTAGAAAAACAACTTAAATGTGAAAGTGGGTCCGCGTACAGCGGATCCC
GGGAATTCAGATCTTATTAAAGCAGAACTTGTTTATTGCAGCTTATAATGGTTACAAATAAAGCAATAGC
ATCACAAATTTCACAAATAAAGCATTTTTTTCACTGCATTCTAGTTGTGGTTTGTCCAAACTCATCAATG
TATCTTATCATGTCTGGTCGAATCCATGGCGCAGAACTGGTAGGTATGGAAGATCCGCGTTGACATTGAT
TATTGACTAGTTATTAATAGTAATCAATTACGGGGTCATTAGTTCATAGCCCATATATGGAGTTCCGCGT
TACATAACTTACGGTAAATGGCCCGCCTGGCTGACCGCCCAACGACCCCCGCCCATTGACGTCAATAATG
ACGTATGTTCCCATAGTAACGCCAATAGGGACTTTCCATTGACGTCAATGGGTGGAGTATTTACGGTAAA
CTGCCCACTTGGCAGTACATCAAGTGTATCATATGCCAAGTACGCCCCCTATTGACGTCAATGACGGTAA
ATGGCCCGCCTGGCATTATGCCCAGTACATGACCTTATGGGACTTTCCTACTTGGCAGTACATCTACGTA
TTAGTCATCGCTATTACCATGGTGATGCGGTTTTGGCAGTACATCAATGGGCGTGGATAGCGGTTTGACT
CACGGGGATTTCCAAGTCTCCACCCCATTGACGTCAATGGGAGTTTGTTTTGGCACCAAAATCAACGGGA
CTTTCCAAAATGTCGTAACAACTCCGCCCCATTGACGCAAATGGGCGGTAGGCGTGTACGGTGGGAGGTC
TATATAAGCAGAGCTCTCCCTATCAGTGATAGAGATCTCCCTATCAGTGATAGAGATCGTCGACGAGCTC
GTTTAGTGAACCGTCAGATCGCCTGGAGACGCCATCCACGCTGTTTTGACCTCCATAGAAGACACCGGGA
CCGATCCAGCCTCCGGACTCTAGCGTTTAAACTTAAGCTTACCACCATGGATTATAAAGACGATGATGAC
AAGCACCACCACCACCACCACGACAAGGATTGTGAAATGAAACGCACCACACTGGACAGCCCTTTGGGGA
AGCTGGAGCTGTCTGGTTGTGAGCAGGGTCTGCACGAAATAATTTTTCTGGGCAAGGGGACGTCTGCAGC
TGATGCCGTGGAGGTCCCAGCCCCCGCTGCGGTTCTCGGAGGTCCGGAGCCCCTGATGCAGGCTACAGCC
TGGCTGAATGCCTATTTCCACCAGCCCGAGGCTATCGAAGAGTTCCCCGTGCCGGCTCTTCACCATCCCG
TTTTCCAGCAAGAGTCGTTCACCAGACAGGTGTTATGGAAGCTGCTGAAGGTTGTGAAATTCGGAGAAGT
GATTTCTTACTCTCACTTAGCAGCCCTGGCAGGCAACCCCGCAGCCACGGCAGCAGTGAAGACGGCACTG
AGTGGCAATCCTGTCCCTATCCTGATCCCGTGCCACAGAGTGGTCCAGGGGGATTTGGATGTGGGCGGTT
ACGAGGGTGGACTGGCCGTGAAGGAATGGCTTCTGGCCCATGAAGGCCACCGGTTGGGGAAGCCAGGCTT
GGGATTCGAACTGGAGGTGCTGTTCCAGGGCCCCGGTACCGCCATCACAAGTTTGTACAAAAAAGCAGGC
ACCATGGCAACATCAGCTGACAGCCCCAGTTCACCCCTCGGGGCGGAGGATCTCCTGAGTGATTCATCAG
AACCCCCTGGGCTCAACCAAGTGTCGTCTGAAGTGACCTCCCAGCTCTATGCTTCTTTGCGCCTCAGCCG
GCAGGCGGAGGCCACGGCCCGAGCCCAGCTGTATTTACCCTCCACCTCCCCGCCTCATGAAGGGTTAGAC
GGCTTCGCCCAAGAATTGAGTCGAAGCTTGTCAGTCGGATTGGAAAAGAACTTGAAGAAAAAGGATGGTT
CTAAGCATATCTTTGAGATGGAAAGTGTTCGGGGTCAGCTCCAGACCATGCTCCAAACCTCACGTGATAC
AGCCTATCGGGATCCTCTCATTCCTGGCGCTGGCTCAGAGAGACGGGAAGAGGACTCCTTTGACAGTGAT
AGCACAGCCACCTTGCTCAACACCCGGCCCCTGCAAGACTTGTCTCCATCTAGCTCAGCCCAAGCCCTGG
AGGAGCTGTTTCCCCGCTACACCAGCCTTCGGCCAGGGCCTCCACTCAATCCCCCAGATTTTCAGGGGCT
GAGAGATGCATTGGATTCAGAGCATACCCGCCGCAAGCATTGTGAGCGCCATATTCAGAGCCTGCAGACC
CGAGTGTTAGAGCTACAGCAACAATTAGCCGTGGCTGTGGCTGCCGACCGCAAGAAAGATACCATGATTG
AACAACTGGACAAGACCCTGGCCCGTGTGGTGGAGGGCTGGAACCGGCATGAGGCTGAGCGGACAGAGGT
TCTCAGGGGACTTCAAGAGGAACACCAGGCAGCAGAGCTCACCAGAAGCAAGCAGCAGGAGACAGTAACC
CGCCTGGAACAAAGCCTTTCTGAGGCCATGGAGGCCCTGAATCGTGAGCAGGAAAGTGCCAGACTGCAGC
AACGGGAAAGAGAGACACTGGAGGAGGAAAGGCAAGCTCTGACTCTGAGGTTGGAGGCAGAACAGCAGCG
GTGCTGTGTCCTGCAGGAAGAGCGGGATGCAGCTCGGGCTGGGCAACTGAGTGAGCATCGAGAGTTGGAG
ACTCTTCGGGCTGCCCTAGAAGAAGAACGGCAGACCTGGGCCCAGCAAGAGCACCAGCTTAAGGAACACT
ACCAGGCGCTGCAGGAGGAGAGCCAGGCTCAGCTGGAAAGGGAGAAGGAGAAGAGCCAGAGGGAAGCCCA
GGCCGCCTGGGAGACCCAGCACCAGTTGGCATTGGTGCAGTCTGAGGTGCGGCGGCTGGAAGGAGAGCTG
GATACAGCTCGGAGAGAGAGAGATGCCCTGCAGCTGGAAATGAGCTTGGTGCAGGCCCGGTATGAAAGCC
AGCGGATCCAGCTGGAGTCGGAGCTGGCTGTGCAGCTGGAGCAGCGGGTGACAGAGCGGCTGGCGCAGGC
TCAGGAGAGCAGCCTACGGCAAGCAGCCTCCCTCAGGGAACATCACAGGAAGCAGCTGCAGGACCTGAGT
GGACAGCACCAGCAGGAGCTGGCCAGTCAGCTAGCTCAGTTCAAGGTGGAAATGGCAGAACGAGAGGAAC
GGCAACAGCAGGTGGCTGAGGACTACGAGCTCAGACTGGCCCGGGAGCAAGCGCGAGTGTGCGAACTGCA
GAGTGGGAACCAGCAGCTGGAGGAGCAGCGGGTGGAGCTGGTGGAAAGACTGCAGGCCATGCTGCAGGCC
CACTGGGATGAGGCCAACCAGCTGCTCAGCACCACTCTCCCGCCGCCCAACCCTCCAGCTCCTCCTGCTG
GACCCTCCAGCCCCGGGCCTCAGGAGCCCGAGAAGGAGGAGAGGAGGGTCTGGACTATGCCTCCCATGGC
CGTGGCCCTGAAGCCTGTATTGCAGCAGAGCCGGGAAGCAAGGGACGAGCTACCTGGAGCGCCTCCTGTT
CTTTGCAGTTCCTCCTCAGATCTTAGCCTCCTGTTGGGCCCCTCTTTTCAGAGCCAGCATTCTTTCCAGC
CCCTGGAGCCCAAACCAGACCTCACTTCATCCACAGCTGGGGCCTTCTCTGCACTTGGGGCCTTCCATCC
CGATCATAGGGCAGAAAGGCCATTCCCTGAGGAAGATCCTGGACCTGACGGGGAGGGCCTCCTAAAGCAA
GGGCTGCCGCCTGCTCAGCTGGAGGGCCTCAAGAATTTTTTGCACCAGTTGCTGGAGACAGTGCCCCAGA
ACAATGAGAACCCTTCTGTCGACCTGTTGCCCCCTAAGTCTGGTCCTCTGACTGTCCCATCTTGGGAGGA
AGCCCCTCAAGTGCCACGTATTCCACCGCCTGTCCACAAAACCAAAGTTCCCTTAGCCATGGCATCCAGT
CTTTTCCGGGTCCCTGAGCCTCCCTCCTCCCATTCACAAGGCAGTGGTCCCAGCAGTGGTTCCCCAGAGA
GAGGTGGAGATGGGCTTACATTCCCAAGGCAGCTGATGGAGGTGTCTCAACTGTTGCGACTCTACCAGGC
TCGGGGCTGGGGGGCTCTGCCTGCTGAGGATCTCCTGCTCTACCTGAAGAGGCTGGAACACAGCGGGACT
GATGGCCGAGGGGATAATGTCCCCAGAAGGAACACAGACTCCCGCTTGGGTGAGATCCCCCGGAAAGAGA
TTCCCTCCCAGGCTGTCCCTCGCCGCCTTGCTACAGCCCCCAAGACTGAAAAACCTCCCGCACGGAAGAA
AAGTGGGCACCCTGCCCCGAGTAGCATGAGGAGCCGGGGGGGAGTCTGGAGATAGAACCCAGCTTTC
Features (pLannotate 1.2.2; 30 found; start..end, strand, type, name):
    433..1990    -  rep_origin     oriP (fragment): Epstein-Barr virus oriP replication origin (Yates et al., 2000)
   2103..2321    -  CDS            gL (fragment): GL_EBVB9 - Experimental evidence at protein level: Swiss-Prot protein existence level 1. The heterodimer glycoprotein H-glycoprotein L is required for the fusion of viral and plasma membranes leading to virus entry into the host cell. Acts as a functional inhibitor of gH and maintains gH in an inhibited form. Upon binding to host integrins, gL dissociates from gH leading to activation of the viral fusion glycoproteins gB and gH. Fusion of EBV with B-lymphocytes requires the additional receptor- binding protein gp42, which forms a complex with gH/gL. The heterodimer gH/gL targets also host EPHA
   2404..4326    -  CDS            EBNA1: Epstein-Barr nuclear antigen 1, also known as EBNA-1 crucial for latent viral infection, and for episomal amplification of vectors containing the oriP origin (Okita et al., 2013)
   4364..4708    -  CDS            BRRF2_EBVB9 (fragment): Protein inferred from homology: Swiss-Prot protein existence level 3. From Epstein-Barr virus (strain B95-8) (HHV-4) (Human herpesvirus 4).
   4711..4734    -  promoter       tet promoter (fragment): E. coli promoter for tetracycline efflux protein gene
   4847..4951    +  promoter       AmpR promoter: bla
   4952..5812    +  CDS            AmpR: β-lactamase; bla; confers resistance to ampicillin, carbenicillin, and related antibiotics
   5983..6571    +  rep_origin     ori: high-copy-number ColE1/pMB1/pBR322/pUC origin of replication
   6617..6740    -  CDS            TcR (fragment): tetracycline efflux protein; tet; confers resistance to tetracycline
   6778..7075    +  promoter       SV40 promoter: SV40 enhancer and early promoter
   7152..7751    +  CDS            PuroR: puromycin N-acetyltransferase; pac from Streptomyces alboniger; confers resistance to puromycin
   7842..7976    +  polyA_signal   SV40 poly(A) signal: SV40 polyadenylation signal
   8098..8150    -  misc_feature   bom (fragment): basis of mobility region from pBR322
   8281..8374    +  ncRNA          Retro dr1: Accession: RF00214 - Retrovirus direct repeat 1 (dr1)
   8410..8671    +  promoter       RSV promoter: Rous sarcoma virus enhancer/promoter
   8697..8757    +  promoter       SV40 promoter (fragment): SV40 early promoter
   8788..9360    +  intron         β-globin intron: intron from rabbit β-globin gene
   9415..9433    +  promoter       T7 promoter: promoter for bacteriophage T7 RNA polymerase
   9444..10064   +  CDS            tetR: TETR2_ECOLX - Experimental evidence at protein level: Swiss-Prot protein existence level 1. TetR is the repressor of the tetracycline resistance element; its N-terminal region forms a helix-turn-helix structure and binds DNA. Binding of tetracycline to TetR reduces the repressor affinity for the tetracycline resistance gene (tetA) promoter operator sites. From Escherichia coli.
  10106..10227   +  polyA_signal   SV40 poly(A) signal: SV40 polyadenylation signal
  10282..10661   +  enhancer       CMV enhancer: human cytomegalovirus immediate early enhancer
  10662..10865   +  promoter       CMV promoter: human cytomegalovirus (CMV) immediate early promoter
  10867..10886   +  promoter       PLtetO-1 promoter (fragment): modified phage lambda PL promoter with tet operator sites (Lutz and Bujard, 1997)
  10888..10907   +  promoter       PLtetO-1 promoter (fragment): modified phage lambda PL promoter with tet operator sites (Lutz and Bujard, 1997)
  10915..10948   +  promoter       TRE3GV promoter (fragment): 3rd-generation Tet-responsive promoter that can be activated by binding of Tet-On® 3G, optimized for retroviral and lentiviral vectors
  11064..11081   +  CDS            9xHis (fragment): 9xHis affinity tag
  11082..11624   +  CDS            MGMT (fragment): MGMT_HUMAN - Experimental evidence at protein level: Swiss-Prot protein existence level 1. Involved in the cellular defense against the biological effects of O6-methylguanine (O6-MeG) and O4-methylthymine (O4-MeT) in DNA. Repairs the methylated nucleobase in DNA by stoichiometrically transferring the methyl group to a cysteine residue in the enzyme. This is a suicide reaction: the enzyme is irreversibly inactivated. From Homo sapiens (Human).
  11668..11688   +  protein_bind   attB1: mutant version of attB; core recombination site for the Gateway® BP reaction BP Clonase™
  11694..14402   +  CDS            CNTROB: CNTRB_HUMAN - Also known as LIP8. Experimental evidence at protein level: Swiss-Prot protein existence level 1. Required for centriole duplication. Inhibition of centriole duplication leading to defects in cytokinesis. From Homo sapiens (Human).
  14407..14      -  protein_bind   attB2 (across the origin): mutant version of attB; recombination site for the Gateway® BP reaction BP Clonase™
