[The description below was written by a language model from this plasmid's Addgene catalogue record and pLannotate feature annotations shown in this document.]
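Description:
pEBTetD-SNAP-Centrobin is an Epstein-Barr virus-based episomal mammalian expression plasmid built on the pEBTetD backbone, giving tetracycline/doxycycline-regulated expression of human centrobin (CNTROB, also known as LIP8) fused at its N-terminus to SNAP-tag. In bacteria it is propagated through a high-copy ColE1/pUC-type origin with ampicillin resistance. In mammalian cells the oriP origin together with the EBNA1 coding sequence allows the plasmid to replicate and persist as an extrachromosomal episome, and an SV40 promoter-driven puromycin N-acetyltransferase cassette with an SV40 poly(A) signal provides selection of carrying cells.

Regulation is self-contained. A tetR repressor cassette, annotated downstream of RSV and SV40 promoter elements and a rabbit β-globin intron and ending in an SV40 poly(A) signal, supplies Tet repressor. This binds the two tet operator sites placed just after the CMV enhancer/promoter (CMV-TetO2) and blocks transcription until a tetracycline-class inducer releases it. The regulated open reading frame carries a His tag (the catalogue also lists FLAG, which is not annotated), followed by the SNAP-tag, detected in the feature table as a fragment of human MGMT, from which SNAP-tag is derived. Centrobin lies between attB1 and attB2 sites left by Gateway cloning. No polyadenylation signal is annotated after the insert, consistent with the depositor's note that a polyadenylation deletion results in low protein expression.

The depositor and repository-sequenced records have the same feature layout but differ by about 126 nt, mostly within oriP, which is annotated as a fragment in the latter. The SNAP fusion permits covalent labelling with benzylguanine substrates. The associated publication used selective chemical crosslinking to study centrosomal protein complexes.
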