Addgene plasmid #136830: pEBTetD-SNAP-Centrobin
Purpose: Mammalian expression of the centrosomal protein Centrombin N-terminally fused to SNAP-tag
Depositing lab: Kai Johnsson. Depositing organization: Swiss Federal Institute of Technology (EPFL). Publication: Selective chemical crosslinking reveals a Cep57-Cep63-Cep152 centrosomal complex. Lukinavicius G, Lavogina D, Orpinell M, Umezawa K, Reymond L, Garin N, Gonczy P, Johnsson K. Curr Biol. 2013 Feb 4;23(3):265-70. doi: 10.1016/j.cub.2012.12.030. Epub 2013 Jan 17. PubMed 23333316.
Backbone
  Vector backbone: pEBTetD
  Backbone size w/o insert (bp): 10957
  Vector type: Mammalian Expression
  Selectable markers: Puromycin
Growth in bacteria
  Bacterial resistance: Ampicillin, 100 μg/mL
  Growth temperature: 37°C
  Growth strain: DH5alpha
  Copy number: High Copy
Gene/Insert
  Gene/Insert name: SNAP-Centrobin
  Species: H. sapiens (human), Synthetic
  Insert size (bp): 3585
  Entrez Gene: CNTROB (a.k.a. LIP8, PP1221)
  Promoter: CMV-TetO2
  Tag / fusion protein: FLAG-tag / His-tag (N terminal on insert)
  Cloning method: Gateway Cloning
  Sequencing primers: 5′ CMV_Fwd
Terms and licenses: Academic/Nonprofit Terms; Industry Terms: Not Available to Industry
Depositor comments: PolyAdenylation RNA deletion - low protein expression level
How to cite: pEBTetD-SNAP-Centrobin was a gift from Kai Johnsson (Addgene plasmid # 136830 ; http://n2t.net/addgene:136830 ; RRID:Addgene_136830)
