>Addgene plasmid #136830 | pEBTetD-SNAP-Centrobin | depositor partial sequence | sequence record 264091 | Insert
ATGGGCGGTAGGCGTGTACGGTGGGAGGTCTATATAAGCAGAGCTCTCCCTATCAGTGATAGAGATCTCC
CTATCAGTGATAGAGATCGTCGACGAGCTCGTTTAGTGAACCGTCAGATCGCCTGGAGACGCCATCCACG
CTGTTTTGACCTCCATAGAAGACACCGGGACCGATCCAGCCTCCGGACTCTAGCGTTTAAACTTAAGCTT
ACCACCATGGATTATAAAGACGATGATGACAAGCACCACCACCACCACCACGACAAGGATTGTGAAATGA
AACGCACCACACTGGACAGCCCTTTGGGGAAGCTGGAGCTGTCTGGTTGTGAGCAGGGTCTGCACGAAAT
AATTTTTCTGGGCAAGGGGACGTCTGCAGCTGATGCCGTGGAGGTCCCAGCCCCCGCTGCGGTTCTCGGA
GGTCCGGAGCCCCTGATGCAGGCTACAGCCTGGCTGAATGCCTATTTCCACCAGCCCGAGGCTATCGAAG
AGTTCCCCGTGCCGGCTCTTCACCATCCCGTTTTCCAGCAAGAGTCGTTCACCAGACAGGTGTTATGGAA
GCTGCTGAAGGTTGTGAAATTCGGAGAAGTGATTTCTTACTCTCACTTAGCAGCCCTGGCAGGCAACCCC
GCAGCCACGGCAGCAGTGAAGACGGCACTGAGTGGCAATCCTGTCCCTATCCTGATCCCGTGCCACAGAG
TGGTCCAGGGGGATTTGGATGTGGGCGGTTACGAGGGTGGACTGGCCGTGAAGGAATGGCTTCTGGCCCA
TGAAGGCCACCGGTTGGGGAAGCCAGGCTTGGGATTCGAACTGGAGGTGCTGTTCCAGGGCCCCGGTACC
GCCATCACAAGTTTGTACAAAAAAGCAGGCACCATGGCAACATCAGCTGACAGCCCCAGTTCACCCCTCG
GGGCGGAGGATCTCCTGAGTGATTCATCAGAACCCCCTGGGCTCAACCAAGTGTCGTCTGAAGTGACCTC
CCAGCTCTATGCTTCTTTGCGCCTCAGCCGGCAGGCGGAGGCCACGGCCCGAGCCCAGCTGTATTTACCC
TCCACCTCCCCGCCTCATGAAGGGTTAGACGGCTTCGCCCAAGAATTGAGTCGAAGCTTGTCAGTCGGAT
TGGAAAAGAACTTGAAGAAAAAGGATGGTTCTAAGCATATCTTTGAGATGGAAAGTGTTCGGGGTCAGCT
CCAGACCATGCTCCAAACCTCACGTGATACAGCCTATCGGGATCCTCTCATTCCTGGCGCTGGCTCAGAG
AGACGGGAAGAGGACTCCTTTGACAGTGATAGCACAGCCACCTTGCTCAACACCCGGCCCCTGCAAGACT
TGTCTCCATCTAGCTCAGCCCAAGCCCTGGAGGAGCTGTTTCCCCGCTACACCAGCCTTCGGCCAGGGCC
TCCACTCAATCCCCCAGATTTTCAGGGGCTGAGAGATGCATTGGATTCAGAGCATACCCGCCGCAAGCAT
TGTGAGCGCCATATTCAGAGCCTGCAGACCCGAGTGTTAGAGCTACAGCAACAATTAGCCGTGGCTGTGG
CTGCCGACCGCAAGAAAGATACCATGATTGAACAACTGGACAAGACCCTGGCCCGTGTGGTGGAGGGCTG
GAACCGGCATGAGGCTGAGCGGACAGAGGTTCTCAGGGGACTTCAAGAGGAACACCAGGCAGCAGAGCTC
ACCAGAAGCAAGCAGCAGGAGACAGTAACCCGCCTGGAACAAAGCCTTTCTGAGGCCATGGAGGCCCTGA
ATCGTGAGCAGGAAAGTGCCAGACTGCAGCAACGGGAAAGAGAGACACTGGAGGAGGAAAGGCAAGCTCT
GACTCTGAGGTTGGAGGCAGAACAGCAGCGGTGCTGTGTCCTGCAGGAAGAGCGGGATGCAGCTCGGGCT
GGGCAACTGAGTGAGCATCGAGAGTTGGAGACTCTTCGGGCTGCCCTAGAAGAAGAACGGCAGACCTGGG
CCCAGCAAGAGCACCAGCTTAAGGAACACTACCAGGCGCTGCAGGAGGAGAGCCAGGCTCAGCTGGAAAG
GGAGAAGGAGAAGAGCCAGAGGGAAGCCCAGGCCGCCTGGGAGACCCAGCACCAGTTGGCATTGGTGCAG
TCTGAGGTGCGGCGGCTGGAAGGAGAGCTGGATACAGCTCGGAGAGAGAGAGATGCCCTGCAGCTGGAAA
TGAGCTTGGTGCAGGCCCGGTATGAAAGCCAGCGGATCCAGCTGGAGTCGGAGCTGGCTGTGCAGCTGGA
GCAGCGGGTGACAGAGCGGCTGGCGCAGGCTCAGGAGAGCAGCCTACGGCAAGCAGCCTCCCTCAGGGAA
CATCACAGGAAGCAGCTGCAGGACCTGAGTGGACAGCACCAGCAGGAGCTGGCCAGTCAGCTAGCTCAGT
TCAAGGTGGAAATGGCAGAACGAGAGGAACGGCAACAGCAGGTGGCTGAGGACTACGAGCTCAGACTGGC
CCGGGAGCAAGCGCGAGTGTGCGAACTGCAGAGTGGGAACCAGCAGCTGGAGGAGCAGCGGGTGGAGCTG
GTGGAAAGACTGCAGGCCATGCTGCAGGCCCACTGGGATGAGGCCAACCAGCTGCTCAGCACCACTCTCC
CGCCGCCCAACCCTCCAGCTCCTCCTGCTGGACCCTCCAGCCCCGGGCCTCAGGAGCCCGAGAAGGAGGA
GAGGAGGGTCTGGACTATGCCTCCCATGGCCGTGGCCCTGAAGCCTGTATTGCAGCAGAGCCGGGAAGCA
AGGGACGAGCTACCTGGAGCGCCTCCTGTTCTTTGCAGTTCCTCCTCAGATCTTAGCCTCCTGTTGGGCC
CCTCTTTTCAGAGCCAGCATTCTTTCCAGCCCCTGGAGCCCAAACCAGACCTCACTTCATCCACAGCTGG
GGCCTTCTCTGCACTTGGGGCCTTCCATCCCGATCATAGGGCAGAAAGGCCATTCCCTGAGGAAGATCCT
GGACCTGACGGGGAGGGCCTCCTAAAGCAAGGGCTGCCGCCTGCTCAGCTGGAGGGCCTCAAGAATTTTT
TGCACCAGTTGCTGGAGACAGTGCCCCAGAACAATGAGAACCCTTCTGTCGACCTGTTGCCCCCTAAGTC
TGGTCCTCTGACTGTCCCATCTTGGGAGGAAGCCCCTCAAGTGCCACGTATTCCACCGCCTGTCCACAAA
ACCAAAGTTCCCTTAGCCATGGCATCCAGTCTTTTCCGGGTCCCTGAGCCTCCCTCCTCCCATTCACAAG
GCAGTGGTCCCAGCAGTGGTTCCCCAGAGAGAGGTGGAGATGGGCTTACATTCCCAAGGCAGCTGATGGA
GGTGTCTCAACTGTTGCGACTCTACCAGGCTCGGGGCTGGGGGGCTCTGCCTGCTGAGGATCTCCTGCTC
TACCTGAAGAGGCTGGAACACAGCGGGACTGATGGCCGAGGGGATAATGTCCCCAGAAGGAACACAGACT
CCCGCTTGGGTGAGATCCCCCGGAAAGAGATTCCCTCCCAGGCTGTCCCTCGCCGCCTTGCTACAGCCCC
CAAGACTGAAAAACCTCCCGCACGGAAGAAAAGTGGGCACCCTGCCCCGAGTAGCATGAGGAGCCGGGGG
GGAGTCTGGAGATAG
